Addgene plasmid #116344: pHAGE-ERBB2-P551L
Purpose: Lentiviral expression of ERBB2 P551L
Depositing lab: Gordon Mills & Kenneth Scott. Depositing organization: Baylor College of Medicine. Publication: Systematic Functional Annotation of Somatic Mutations in Cancer. Ng PK, Li J, Jeong KJ, Shao S, Chen H, Tsang YH, Sengupta S, Wang Z, Bhavana VH, Tran R, Soewito S, Minussi DC, Moreno D, Kong K, Dogruluk T, Lu H, Gao J, Tokheim C, Zhou DC, Johnson AM, Zeng J, Ip CKM, Ju Z, Wester M, Yu S, Li Y, Vellano CP, Schultz N, Karchin R, Ding L, Lu Y, Cheung LWT, Chen K, Shaw KR, Meric-Bernstam F, Scott KL, Yi S, Sahni N, Liang H, Mills GB. Cancer Cell. 2018 Mar 12;33(3):450-462.e10. doi: 10.1016/j.ccell.2018.01.021. PubMed 29533785.
Backbone
  Vector backbone: pHAGE
  Vector type: Lentiviral
Growth in bacteria
  Bacterial resistance: Ampicillin, 100 μg/mL
  Growth temperature: 37°C
  Growth strain: Stbl3
  Copy number: High Copy
Gene/Insert
  Gene/Insert name: ERBB2
  Species: H. sapiens (human)
  Mutation: P551L
  Entrez Gene: ERBB2 (a.k.a. CD340, HER-2, HER-2/neu, HER2, MLN 19, MLN-19, NEU, NGL, TKR1, VSCN2, c-ERB-2, c-ERB2, p185(erbB2))
  Cloning method: Gateway Cloning
Terms and licenses: Academic/Nonprofit Terms; Industry Terms: Not Available to Industry
How to cite: pHAGE-ERBB2-P551L was a gift from Gordon Mills & Kenneth Scott (Addgene plasmid # 116344 ; http://n2t.net/addgene:116344 ; RRID:Addgene_116344)
