[The description below was written by a language model from this plasmid's Addgene catalogue record and pLannotate feature annotations shown in this document.]
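Description:
pHAGE-ERBB2-P551L is an HIV-1-derived lentiviral expression plasmid built on the pHAGE backbone, carrying the human ERBB2 (HER2/neu) receptor tyrosine kinase coding sequence with a P551L substitution. In bacteria it is maintained through a high-copy ColE1/pUC-type origin and selected with ampicillin via the β-lactamase gene. The 12,257 nt sequence record also shows small remnants of lac regulatory elements, an SV40 origin fragment and an SV40 poly(A) fragment in the backbone outside the viral cassette.

The transfer cassette lies between a truncated 5' LTR and a self-inactivating ΔU3 3' LTR. It includes the Ψ packaging signal with a partial gag sequence, the Rev response element for Rev-dependent nuclear export of the genomic RNA, and the cPPT/CTS. Within it, the strong constitutive EF-1α promoter drives the ERBB2 open reading frame, which is flanked by attB1 and attB2 sites left by Gateway recombination. Downstream, an EMCV IRES allows translation of a puromycin N-acetyltransferase marker from the same transcript, so transduced mammalian cells can be selected with puromycin, and a WPRE enhances transcript expression. A V5 epitope sequence is annotated after attB2, along with T3 and T7 promoters and an attB4 fragment, but it is separated from the ERBB2 coding feature, and the record does not state whether the protein is tagged.

The stated purpose is lentiviral expression of ERBB2 P551L. The associated publication concerns systematic functional annotation of somatic cancer mutations, which suggests use in comparing this variant's activity with that of other alleles in transduced cells.
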