Features (pLannotate 1.2.2; 30 found; start..end, strand, type, name):
    377..634     +  LTR            5' LTR (truncated): truncated 5' long terminal repeat (LTR) from HIV-1
    681..806     +  misc_feature   HIV-1 Ψ: packaging signal of human immunodeficiency virus type 1
    790..1128    +  CDS            HIV-1 gag (fragment): gag protein from human immunodeficiency virus 1; gag
   1303..1536    +  misc_feature   RRE: The Rev response element (RRE) of HIV-1 allows for Rev-dependent mRNA export from the nucleus to the cytoplasm.
   1913..2013    +  CDS            Rev (fragment): human immunodeficiency virus 1 (HIV-1) Rev protein; rev; enhances nuclear export of unspliced and incompletely spliced viral mRNAs
   2058..2175    +  misc_feature   cPPT/CTS: central polypurine tract and central termination sequence of HIV-1
   2223..3401    +  promoter       EF-1α promoter: strong constitutive promoter for human elongation factor EF-1α
   3422..3442    +  protein_bind   attB1: mutant version of attB; core recombination site for the Gateway® BP reaction BP Clonase™
   3448..7212    +  CDS            ERBB2: ERBB2_HUMAN - Also known as HER2, MLN19, NEU, NGL. Experimental evidence at protein level: Swiss-Prot protein existence level 1. In the nucleus is involved in transcriptional regulation. Associates with the 5'-TCAAATTC-3' sequence in the PTGS2/COX-2 promoter and activates its transcription. Implicated in transcriptional activation of CDKN1A; the function involves STAT3 and SRC. Involved in the transcription of rRNA genes by RNA Pol I and enhances protein synthesis and cell growth. From Homo sapiens (Human).
   7217..7241    -  protein_bind   attB2: mutant version of attB; recombination site for the Gateway® BP reaction BP Clonase™
   7249..7267    +  promoter       T3 promoter: promoter for bacteriophage T3 RNA polymerase
   7293..7311    -  promoter       T7 promoter: promoter for bacteriophage T7 RNA polymerase
   7317..7335    -  protein_bind   attB4 (fragment): mutant version of attB; core recombination site for the Gateway® BP reaction BP Clonase™
   7391..7432    +  CDS            V5 tag: epitope tag from simian virus 5
   7558..8020    +  misc_feature   IRES: internal ribosome entry site (IRES) of the encephalomyocarditis virus (EMCV)
   8034..8631    +  CDS            PuroR (fragment): puromycin N-acetyltransferase; pac from Streptomyces; confers resistance to puromycin
   8647..9235    +  misc_feature   WPRE: woodchuck hepatitis virus posttranscriptional regulatory element
   9243..9308    +  CDS            nef (fragment): NEF_HV1Z2 - Experimental evidence at protein level: Swiss-Prot protein existence level 1. Extracellular Nef protein targets CD4(+) T-lymphocytes for apoptosis by interacting with CXCR4 surface receptors. From Human immunodeficiency virus type 1 group M subtype D (isolate Z2/CDC-Z34) (HIV-1).
   9310..9543    +  LTR            3' LTR (ΔU3): self-inactivating 3' long terminal repeat (LTR) from HIV-1
   9748..9852    +  promoter       AmpR promoter: bla
   9853..10713   +  CDS            AmpR: β-lactamase; bla; confers resistance to ampicillin, carbenicillin, and related antibiotics
  10884..11472   +  rep_origin     ori: high-copy-number ColE1/pMB1/pBR322/pUC origin of replication
  11655..11709   +  CDS            lacI (fragment): lac repressor; lacI; The lac repressor binds to the lac operator to inhibit transcription in E. coli. This inhibition can be relieved by adding lactose or isopropyl-β-D-thiogalactopyranoside (IPTG).
  11715..11808   +  rep_origin     SV40 ori (fragment): SV40 origin of replication
  11833..11870   +  CDS            lacI (fragment): lac repressor; lacI; The lac repressor binds to the lac operator to inhibit transcription in E. coli. This inhibition can be relieved by adding lactose or isopropyl-β-D-thiogalactopyranoside (IPTG).
  11883..11904   +  protein_bind   CAP binding site: CAP binding activates transcription in the presence of cAMP. E. coli catabolite activator protein
  11919..11949   +  promoter       lac promoter: promoter for the E. coli lac operon
  11953..11975   +  protein_bind   lac operator (fragment): The lac repressor binds to the lac operator to inhibit transcription in E. coli. This inhibition can be relieved by adding lactose or isopropyl-β-D-thiogalactopyranoside (IPTG). lac repressor encoded by lacI
  12007..12090   +  polyA_signal   SV40 poly(A) signal (fragment): SV40 polyadenylation signal
  12257..329     +  CDS            nef (fragment) (across the origin): NEF_HV1BR - Experimental evidence at protein level: Swiss-Prot protein existence level 1. Extracellular Nef protein targets CD4(+) T-lymphocytes for apoptosis by interacting with CXCR4 surface receptors (PubMed:14990729). From Human immunodeficiency virus type 1 group M subtype B (isolate BRU/LAI) (HIV-1).
>Addgene plasmid #116344 | pHAGE-ERBB2-P551L | addgene full sequence | sequence record 250633 | Addgene NGS Result
TGGAAGGGCTAATTCACTCCCAAAGAAGACAAGATATCCTTGATCTGTGGATCTACCACACACAAGGCTA
CTTCCCTGATTAGCAGAACTACACACCAGGGCCAGGGGTCAGATATCCACTGACCTTTGGATGGTGCTAC
AAGCTAGTACCAGTTGAGCCAGATAAGGTAGAAGAGGCCAATAAAGGAGAGAACACCAGCTTGTTACACC
CTGTGAGCCTGCATGGGATGGATGACCCGGAGAGAGAAGTGTTAGAGTGGAGGTTTGACAGCCGCCTAGC
ATTTCATCACGTGGCCCGAGAGCTGCATCCGGAGTACTTCAAGAACTGCTGATATCGAGCTTGCTACAAG
GGACTTTCCGCTGGGGACTTTCCAGGGAGGCGTGGCCTGGGCGGGACTGGGGAGTGGCGAGCCCTCAGAT
CCTGCATATAAGCAGCTGCTTTTTGCCTGTACTGGGTCTCTCTGGTTAGACCAGATCTGAGCCTGGGAGC
TCTCTGGCTAACTAGGGAACCCACTGCTTAAGCCTCAATAAAGCTTGCCTTGAGTGCTTCAAGTAGTGTG
TGCCCGTCTGTTGTGTGACTCTGGTAACTAGAGATCCCTCAGACCCTTTTAGTCAGTGTGGAAAATCTCT
AGCAGTGGCGCCCGAACAGGGACTTGAAAGCGAAAGGGAAACCAGAGGAGCTCTCTCGACGCAGGACTCG
GCTTGCTGAAGCGCGCACGGCAAGAGGCGAGGGGCGGCGACTGGTGAGTACGCCAAAAATTTTGACTAGC
GGAGGCTAGAAGGAGAGAGATGGGTGCGAGAGCGTCAGTATTAAGCGGGGGAGAATTAGATCGCGATGGG
AAAAAATTCGGTTAAGGCCAGGGGGAAAGAAAAAATATAAATTAAAACATATAGTATGGGCAAGCAGGGA
GCTAGAACGATTCGCAGTTAATCCTGGCCTGTTAGAAACATCAGAAGGCTGTAGACAAATACTGGGACAG
CTACAACCATCCCTTCAGACAGGATCAGAAGAACTTAGATCATTATATAATACAGTAGCAACCCTCTATT
GTGTGCATCAAAGGATAGAGATAAAAGACACCAAGGAAGCTTTAGACAAGATAGAGGAAGAGCAAAACAA
AAGTAAGACCACCGCACAGCAAGCGGCCGGCCGCTGATCTTCAGACCTGGAGGAGGAGATATGAGGGACA
ATTGGAGAAGTGAATTATATAAATATAAAGTAGTAAAAATTGAACCATTAGGAGTAGCACCCACCAAGGC
AAAGAGAAGAGTGGTGCAGAGAGAAAAAAGAGCAGTGGGAATAGGAGCTTTGTTCCTTGGGTTCTTGGGA
GCAGCAGGAAGCACTATGGGCGCAGCGTCAATGACGCTGACGGTACAGGCCAGACAATTATTGTCTGGTA
TAGTGCAGCAGCAGAACAATTTGCTGAGGGCTATTGAGGCGCAACAGCATCTGTTGCAACTCACAGTCTG
GGGCATCAAGCAGCTCCAGGCAAGAATCCTGGCTGTGGAAAGATACCTAAAGGATCAACAGCTCCTGGGG
ATTTGGGGTTGCTCTGGAAAACTCATTTGCACCACTGCTGTGCCTTGGAATGCTAGTTGGAGTAATAAAT
CTCTGGAACAGATTTGGAATCACACGACCTGGATGGAGTGGGACAGAGAAATTAACAATTACACAAGCTT
AATACACTCCTTAATTGAAGAATCGCAAAACCAGCAAGAAAAGAATGAACAAGAATTATTGGAATTAGAT
AAATGGGCAAGTTTGTGGAATTGGTTTAACATAACAAATTGGCTGTGGTATATAAAATTATTCATAATGA
TAGTAGGAGGCTTGGTAGGTTTAAGAATAGTTTTTGCTGTACTTTCTATAGTGAATAGAGTTAGGCAGGG
ATATTCACCATTATCGTTTCAGACCCACCTCCCAACCCCGAGGGGACCCGACAGGCCCGAAGGAATAGAA
GAAGAAGGTGGAGAGAGAGACAGAGACAGATCCATTCGATTAGTGAACGGATCTCGACGGTATCGCCGAA
TTCACAAATGGCAGTATTCATCCACAATTTTAAAAGAAAAGGGGGGATTGGGGGGTACAGTGCAGGGGAA
AGAATAGTAGACATAATAGCAACAGACATACAAACTAAAGAATTACAAAAACAAATTACAAAAATTCAAA
ATTTTCGGGTTTATTACAGGGACAGCAGAGATCCAGTTTGGACTAGTCGTGAGGCTCCGGTGCCCGTCAG
TGGGCAGAGCGCACATCGCCCACAGTCCCCGAGAAGTTGGGGGGAGGGGTCGGCAATTGAACCGGTGCCT
AGAGAAGGTGGCGCGGGGTAAACTGGGAAAGTGATGTCGTGTACTGGCTCCGCCTTTTTCCCGAGGGTGG
GGGAGAACCGTATATAAGTGCAGTAGTCGCCGTGAACGTTCTTTTTCGCAACGGGTTTGCCGCCAGAACA
CAGGTAAGTGCCGTGTGTGGTTCCCGCGGGCCTGGCCTCTTTACGGGTTATGGCCCTTGCGTGCCTTGAA
TTACTTCCACCTGGCTGCAGTACGTGATTCTTGATCCCGAGCTTCGGGTTGGAAGTGGGTGGGAGAGTTC
GAGGCCTTGCGCTTAAGGAGCCCCTTCGCCTCGTGCTTGAGTTGAGGCCTGGCCTGGGCGCTGGGGCCGC
CGCGTGCGAATCTGGTGGCACCTTCGCGCCTGTCTCGCTGCTTTCGATAAGTCTCTAGCCATTTAAAATT
TTTGATGACCTGCTGCGACGCTTTTTTTCTGGCAAGATAGTCTTGTAAATGCGGGCCAAGATCTGCACAC
TGGTATTTCGGTTTTTGGGGCCGCGGGCGGCGACGGGGCCCGTGCGTCCCAGCGCACATGTTCGGCGAGG
CGGGGCCTGCGAGCGCGGCCACCGAGAATCGGACGGGGGTAGTCTCAAGCTGGCCGGCCTGCTCTGGTGC
CTGGCCTCGCGCCGCCGTGTATCGCCCCGCCCTGGGCGGCAAGGCTGGCCCGGTCGGCACCAGTTGCGTG
AGCGGAAAGATGGCCGCTTCCCGGCCCTGCTGCAGGGAGCTCAAAATGGAGGACGCGGCGCTCGGGAGAG
CGGGCGGGTGAGTCACCCACACAAAGGAAAAGGGCCTTTCCGTCCTCAGCCGTCGCTTCATGTGACTCCA
CGGAGTACCGGGCGCCGTCCAGGCACCTCGATTAGTTCTCGAGCTTTTGGAGTACGTCGTCTTTAGGTTG
GGGGGAGGGGTTTTATGCGATGGAGTTTCCCCACACTGAGTGGGTGGAGACTGAAGTTAGGCCAGCTTGG
CACTTGATGTAATTCTCCTTGGAATTTGCCCTTTTTGAGTTTGGATCTTGGTTCATTCTCAAGCCTCAGA
CAGTGGTTCAAAGTTTTTTTCTTCCATTTCAGGTGTCGTGAAGCGGCCCTGCAGATATCAACAAGTTTGT
ACAAAAAAGCAGGCACCATGGAGCTGGCGGCCTTGTGCCGCTGGGGGCTCCTCCTCGCCCTCTTGCCCCC
CGGAGCCGCGAGCACCCAAGTGTGCACCGGCACAGACATGAAGCTGCGGCTCCCTGCCAGTCCCGAGACC
CACCTGGACATGCTCCGCCACCTCTACCAGGGCTGCCAGGTGGTGCAGGGAAACCTGGAACTCACCTACC
TGCCCACCAATGCCAGCCTGTCCTTCCTGCAGGATATCCAGGAGGTGCAGGGCTACGTGCTCATCGCTCA
CAACCAAGTGAGGCAGGTCCCACTGCAGAGGCTGCGGATTGTGCGAGGCACCCAGCTCTTTGAGGACAAC
TATGCCCTGGCCGTGCTAGACAATGGAGACCCGCTGAACAATACCACCCCTGTCACAGGGGCCTCCCCAG
GAGGCCTGCGGGAGCTGCAGCTTCGAAGCCTCACAGAGATCTTGAAAGGAGGGGTCTTGATCCAGCGGAA
CCCCCAGCTCTGCTACCAGGACACGATTTTGTGGAAGGACATCTTCCACAAGAACAACCAGCTGGCTCTC
ACACTGATAGACACCAACCGCTCTCGGGCCTGCCACCCCTGTTCTCCGATGTGTAAGGGCTCCCGCTGCT
GGGGAGAGAGTTCTGAGGATTGTCAGAGCCTGACGCGCACTGTCTGTGCCGGTGGCTGTGCCCGCTGCAA
GGGGCCACTGCCCACTGACTGCTGCCATGAGCAGTGTGCTGCCGGCTGCACGGGCCCCAAGCACTCTGAC
TGCCTGGCCTGCCTCCACTTCAACCACAGTGGCATCTGTGAGCTGCACTGCCCAGCCCTGGTCACCTACA
ACACAGACACGTTTGAGTCCATGCCCAATCCCGAGGGCCGGTATACATTCGGCGCCAGCTGTGTGACTGC
CTGTCCCTACAACTACCTTTCTACGGACGTGGGATCCTGCACCCTCGTCTGCCCCCTGCACAACCAAGAG
GTGACAGCAGAGGATGGAACACAGCGGTGTGAGAAGTGCAGCAAGCCCTGTGCCCGAGTGTGCTATGGTC
TGGGCATGGAGCACTTGCGAGAGGTGAGGGCAGTTACCAGTGCCAATATCCAGGAGTTTGCTGGCTGCAA
GAAGATCTTTGGGAGCCTGGCATTTCTGCCGGAGAGCTTTGATGGGGACCCAGCCTCCAACACTGCCCCG
CTCCAGCCAGAGCAGCTCCAAGTGTTTGAGACTCTGGAAGAGATCACAGGTTACCTATACATCTCAGCAT
GGCCGGACAGCCTGCCTGACCTCAGCGTCTTCCAGAACCTGCAAGTAATCCGGGGACGAATTCTGCACAA
TGGCGCCTACTCGCTGACCCTGCAAGGGCTGGGCATCAGCTGGCTGGGGCTGCGCTCACTGAGGGAACTG
GGCAGTGGACTGGCCCTCATCCACCATAACACCCACCTCTGCTTCGTGCACACGGTGCCCTGGGACCAGC
TCTTTCGGAACCCGCACCAAGCTCTGCTCCACACTGCCAACCGGCCAGAGGACGAGTGTGTGGGCGAGGG
CCTGGCCTGCCACCAGCTGTGCGCCCGAGGGCACTGCTGGGGTCCAGGGCCCACCCAGTGTGTCAACTGC
AGCCAGTTCCTTCGGGGCCAGGAGTGCGTGGAGGAATGCCGAGTACTGCAGGGGCTCCTCAGGGAGTATG
TGAATGCCAGGCACTGTTTGCCGTGCCACCCTGAGTGTCAGCCCCAGAATGGCTCAGTGACCTGTTTTGG
ACCGGAGGCTGACCAGTGTGTGGCCTGTGCCCACTATAAGGACCCTCCCTTCTGCGTGGCCCGCTGCCCC
AGCGGTGTGAAACCTGACCTCTCCTACATGCCCATCTGGAAGTTTCCAGATGAGGAGGGCGCATGCCAGC
CTTGCCCCATCAACTGCACCCACTCCTGTGTGGACCTGGATGACAAGGGCTGCCCCGCCGAGCAGAGAGC
CAGCCCTCTGACGTCCATCATCTCTGCGGTGGTTGGCATTCTGCTGGTCGTGGTCTTGGGGGTGGTCTTT
GGGATCCTCATCAAGCGACGGCAGCAGAAGATCCGGAAGTACACGATGCGGAGACTGCTGCAGGAAACGG
AGCTGGTGGAGCCGCTGACACCTAGCGGAGCGATGCCCAACCAGGCGCAGATGCGGATCCTGAAAGAGAC
GGAGCTGAGGAAGGTGAAGGTGCTTGGATCTGGCGCTTTTGGCACAGTCTACAAGGGCATCTGGATCCCT
GATGGGGAGAATGTGAAAATTCCAGTGGCCATCAAAGTGTTGAGGGAAAACACATCCCCCAAAGCCAACA
AAGAAATCTTAGACGAAGCATACGTGATGGCTGGTGTGGGCTCCCCATATGTCTCCCGCCTTCTGGGCAT
CTGCCTGACATCCACGGTGCAGCTGGTGACACAGCTTATGCCCTATGGCTGCCTCTTAGACCATGTCCGG
GAAAACCGCGGACGCCTGGGCTCCCAGGACCTGCTGAACTGGTGTATGCAGATTGCCAAGGGGATGAGCT
ACCTGGAGGATGTGCGGCTCGTACACAGGGACTTGGCCGCTCGGAACGTGCTGGTCAAGAGTCCCAACCA
TGTCAAAATTACAGACTTCGGGCTGGCTCGGCTGCTGGACATTGACGAGACAGAGTACCATGCAGATGGG
GGCAAGGTGCCCATCAAGTGGATGGCGCTGGAGTCCATTCTCCGCCGGCGGTTCACCCACCAGAGTGATG
TGTGGAGTTATGGTGTGACTGTGTGGGAGCTGATGACTTTTGGGGCCAAACCTTACGATGGGATCCCAGC
CCGGGAGATCCCTGACCTGCTGGAAAAGGGGGAGCGGCTGCCCCAGCCCCCCATCTGCACCATTGATGTC
TACATGATCATGGTCAAATGTTGGATGATTGACTCTGAATGTCGGCCAAGATTCCGGGAGTTGGTGTCTG
AATTCTCCCGCATGGCCAGGGACCCCCAGCGCTTTGTGGTCATCCAGAATGAGGACTTGGGCCCAGCCAG
TCCCTTGGACAGCACCTTCTACCGCTCACTGCTGGAGGACGATGACATGGGGGACCTGGTGGATGCTGAG
GAGTATCTGGTACCCCAGCAGGGCTTCTTCTGTCCAGACCCTGCCCCGGGCGCTGGGGGCATGGTCCACC
ACAGGCACCGCAGCTCATCTACCAGGAGTGGCGGTGGGGACCTGACACTAGGGCTGGAGCCCTCTGAAGA
GGAGGCCCCCAGGTCTCCACTGGCACCCTCCGAAGGGGCTGGCTCCGATGTATTTGATGGTGACCTGGGA
ATGGGGGCAGCCAAGGGGCTGCAAAGCCTCCCCACACATGACCCCAGCCCTCTACAGCGGTACAGTGAGG
ACCCCACAGTACCCCTGCCCTCTGAGACTGATGGCTACGTTGCCCCCCTGACCTGCAGCCCCCAGCCTGA
ATATGTGAACCAGCCAGATGTTCGGCCCCAGCCCCCTTCGCCCCGAGAGGGCCCTCTGCCTGCTGCCCGA
CCTGCTGGTGCCACTCTGGAAAGGCCCAAGACTCTCTCCCCAGGGAAGAATGGGGTCGTCAAAGACGTTT
TTGCCTTTGGGGGTGCCGTGGAGAACCCCGAGTACTTGACACCCCAGGGAGGAGCTGCCCCTCAGCCCCA
CCCTCCTCCTGCCTTCAGCCCAGCCTTCGACAACCTCTATTACTGGGACCAGGACCCACCAGAGCGGGGG
GCTCCACCCAGCACCTTCAAAGGGACACCTACGGCAGAGAACCCAGAGTACCTGGGTCTGGACGTGCCAG
TGTAGAACCCAGCTTTCTTGTACAAAGTGGTGATATCCAATTAACCCTCACTAAAGGAGTAAGAATGTAA
TATGATGATAGCCCTATAGTGAGTCGTATTACCACCCAACTTTTCTATACAAAGTGGTTGATATCCAGCA
CAGTGGCGGCCGCTCGAGTCTAGAGGGCCCGCGGTTCGAAGGTAAGCCTATCCCTAACCCTCTCCTCGGT
CTCGATTCTACGCGTACCGGTTAGTAATGAGATCCCTCCCCCCCCCCTAACGTTACTGGCCGAAGCCGCT
TGGAATAAGGCCGGTGTGCGTTTGTCTATATGTTATTTTCCACCATATTGCCGTCTTTTGGCAATGTGAG
GGCCCGGAAACCTGGCCCTGTCTTCTTGACGAGCATTCCTAGGGGTCTTTCCCCTCTCGCCAAAGGAATG
CAAGGTCTGTTGAATGTCGTGAAGGAAGCAGTTCCTCTGGAAGCTTCTTGAAGACAAACAACGTCTGTAG
CGACCCTTTGCAGGCAGCGGAACCCCCCACCTGGCGACAGGTGCCTCTGCGGCCAAAAGCCACGTGTATA
AGATACACCTGCAAAGGCGGCACAACCCCAGTGCCACGTTGTGAGTTGGATAGTTGTGGAAAGAGTCAAA
TGGCTCTCCTCAAGCGTATTCAACAAGGGGCTGAAGGATGCCCAGAAGGTACCCCATTGTATGGGATCTG
ATCTGGGGCCTCGGTGCACATGCTTTACATGTGTTTAGTCGAGGTTAAAAAAACGTCTAGGCCCCCCGAA
CCACGGGGACGTGGTTTTCCTTTGAAAAACACGATGATAATATGGCCACACATATGACCGAGTACAAGCC
CACGGTGCGCCTCGCCACCCGCGACGACGTCCCCAGGGCCGTACGCACCCTCGCCGCCGCGTTCGCCGAC
TACCCCGCCACGCGCCACACCGTCGATCCGGACCGCCACATCGAGCGGGTCACCGAGCTGCAAGAACTCT
TCCTCACGCGCGTCGGGCTCGACATCGGCAAGGTGTGGGTCGCGGACGACGGCGCCGCGGTGGCGGTCTG
GACCACGCCGGAGAGCGTCGAAGCGGGGGCGGTGTTCGCCGAGATCGGCCCGCGCATGGCCGAGTTGAGC
GGTTCCCGGCTGGCCGCGCAGCAACAGATGGAAGGCCTCCTGGCGCCGCACCGGCCCAAGGAGCCCGCGT
GGTTCCTGGCCACCGTCGGCGTCTCGCCCGACCACCAGGGCAAGGGTCTGGGCAGCGCCGTCGTGCTCCC
CGGAGTGGAGGCGGCCGAGCGCGCCGGGGTGCCCGCCTTCCTGGAGACCTCCGCGCCCCGCAACCTCCCC
TTCTACGAGCGGCTCGGCTTCACCGTCACCGCCGACGTCGAGGTGCCCGAAGGACCGCGCACCTGGTGCA
TGACCCGCAAGCCCGGTGCCTAAATCGATAGATCCTAATCAACCTCTGGATTACAAAATTTGTGAAAGAT
TGACTGGTATTCTTAACTATGTTGCTCCTTTTACGCTATGTGGATACGCTGCTTTAATGCCTTTGTATCA
TGCTATTGCTTCCCGTATGGCTTTCATTTTCTCCTCCTTGTATAAATCCTGGTTGCTGTCTCTTTATGAG
GAGTTGTGGCCCGTTGTCAGGCAACGTGGCGTGGTGTGCACTGTGTTTGCTGACGCAACCCCCACTGGTT
GGGGCATTGCCACCACCTGTCAGCTCCTTTCCGGGACTTTCGCTTTCCCCCTCCCTATTGCCACGGCGGA
ACTCATCGCCGCCTGCCTTGCCCGCTGCTGGACAGGGGCTCGGCTGTTGGGCACTGACAATTCCGTGGTG
TTGTCGGGGAAATCATCGTCCTTTCCTTGGCTGCTCGCCTGTGTTGCCACCTGGATTCTGCGCGGGACGT
CCTTCTGCTACGTCCCTTCGGCCCTCAATCCAGCGGACCTTCCTTCCCGCGGCCTGCTGCCGGCTCTGCG
GCCTCTTCCGCGTCTTCGCCTTCGCCCTCAGACGAGTCGGATCTCCCTTTGGGCCGCCTCCCCGCCTGAG
ATCCTTTAAGACCAATGACTTACAAGGCAGCTGTAGATCTTAGCCACTTTTTAAAAGAAAAGGGGGGACT
GGAAGGGCTAATTCACTCCCAACGAAGACAAGATCTGCTTTTTGCTTGTACTGGGTCTCTCTGGTTAGAC
CAGATCTGAGCCTGGGAGCTCTCTGGCTAACTAGGGAACCCACTGCTTAAGCCTCAATAAAGCTTGCCTT
GAGTGCTTCAAGTAGTGTGTGCCCGTCTGTTGTGTGACTCTGGTAACTAGAGATCCCTCAGACCCTTTTA
GTCAGTGTGGAAAATCTCTAGCAGTAGTAGTTCATGTCATCTTATTATTCAGTATTTATAACTTGCAAAG
AAATGAATATCAGAGAGTGAGAGGCCCGGGTTAATTAAGGAAAGGGCTAGATCATTCTTGAAGACGAAAG
GGCCTCGTGATACGCCTATTTTTATAGGTTAATGTCATGATAATAATGGTTTCTTAGACGTCAGGTGGCA
CTTTTCGGGGAAATGTGCGCGGAACCCCTATTTGTTTATTTTTCTAAATACATTCAAATATGTATCCGCT
CATGAGACAATAACCCTGATAAATGCTTCAATAATATTGAAAAAGGAAGAGTATGAGTATTCAACATTTC
CGTGTCGCCCTTATTCCCTTTTTTGCGGCATTTTGCCTTCCTGTTTTTGCTCACCCAGAAACGCTGGTGA
AAGTAAAAGATGCTGAAGATCAGTTGGGTGCACGAGTGGGTTACATCGAACTGGATCTCAACAGCGGTAA
GATCCTTGAGAGTTTTCGCCCCGAAGAACGTTTTCCAATGATGAGCACTTTTAAAGTTCTGCTATGTGGC
GCGGTATTATCCCGTGTTGACGCCGGGCAAGAGCAACTCGGTCGCCGCATACACTATTCTCAGAATGACT
TGGTTGAGTACTCACCAGTCACAGAAAAGCATCTTACGGATGGCATGACAGTAAGAGAATTATGCAGTGC
TGCCATAACCATGAGTGATAACACTGCGGCCAACTTACTTCTGACAACGATCGGAGGACCGAAGGAGCTA
ACCGCTTTTTTGCACAACATGGGGGATCATGTAACTCGCCTTGATCGTTGGGAACCGGAGCTGAATGAAG
CCATACCAAACGACGAGCGTGACACCACGATGCCTGTAGCAATGGCAACAACGTTGCGCAAACTATTAAC
TGGCGAACTACTTACTCTAGCTTCCCGGCAACAATTAATAGACTGGATGGAGGCGGATAAAGTTGCAGGA
CCACTTCTGCGCTCGGCCCTTCCGGCTGGCTGGTTTATTGCTGATAAATCTGGAGCCGGTGAGCGTGGGT
CTCGCGGTATCATTGCAGCACTGGGGCCAGATGGTAAGCCCTCCCGTATCGTAGTTATCTACACGACGGG
GAGTCAGGCAACTATGGATGAACGAAATAGACAGATCGCTGAGATAGGTGCCTCACTGATTAAGCATTGG
TAACTGTCAGACCAAGTTTACTCATATATACTTTAGATTGATTTAAAACTTCATTTTTAATTTAAAAGGA
TCTAGGTGAAGATCCTTTTTGATAATCTCATGACCAAAATCCCTTAACGTGAGTTTTCGTTCCACTGAGC
GTCAGACCCCGTAGAAAAGATCAAAGGATCTTCTTGAGATCCTTTTTTTCTGCGCGTAATCTGCTGCTTG
CAAACAAAAAAACCACCGCTACCAGCGGTGGTTTGTTTGCCGGATCAAGAGCTACCAACTCTTTTTCCGA
AGGTAACTGGCTTCAGCAGAGCGCAGATACCAAATACTGTTCTTCTAGTGTAGCCGTAGTTAGGCCACCA
CTTCAAGAACTCTGTAGCACCGCCTACATACCTCGCTCTGCTAATCCTGTTACCAGTGGCTGCTGCCAGT
GGCGATAAGTCGTGTCTTACCGGGTTGGACTCAAGACGATAGTTACCGGATAAGGCGCAGCGGTCGGGCT
GAACGGGGGGTTCGTGCACACAGCCCAGCTTGGAGCGAACGACCTACACCGAACTGAGATACCTACAGCG
TGAGCTATGAGAAAGCGCCACGCTTCCCGAAGGGAGAAAGGCGGACAGGTATCCGGTAAGCGGCAGGGTC
GGAACAGGAGAGCGCACGAGGGAGCTTCCAGGGGGAAACGCCTGGTATCTTTATAGTCCTGTCGGGTTTC
GCCACCTCTGACTTGAGCGTCGATTTTTGTGATGCTCGTCAGGGGGGCGGAGCCTATGGAAAAACGCCAG
CAACGCGGCCTTTTTACGGTTCCTGGCCTTTTGCTGGCCTTTTGCTCACATGTTCTTTCCTGCGTTATCC
CCTGATTCTGTGGATAACCGTATTACCGCCTTTGAGTGAGCTGATACCGCTCGCCGCAGCCGAACGACCG
AGCGCAGCGAGTCAGTGAGCGAGGAAGCGGAAGAGCGCCCAATACGCAAACCGCCTCTCCCCGCGCGTTG
GCCGATTCATTAATGCAGCAAGCTCATGGCTGACTAATTTTTTTTATTTATGCAGAGGCCGAGGCCGCCT
CGGCCTCTGAGCTATTCCAGAAGTAGTGAGGAGGCTTTTTTGGAGGCCTAGGCTTTTGCAAAAAGCTCCC
CGTGGCACGACAGGTTTCCCGACTGGAAAGCGGGCAGTGAGCGCAACGCAATTAATGTGAGTTAGCTCAC
TCATTAGGCACCCCAGGCTTTACACTTTATGCTTCCGGCTCGTATGTTGTGTGGAATTGTGAGCGGATAA
CAATTTCACACAGGAAACAGCTATGACATGATTACGAATTTCACAAATAAAGCATTTTTTTCACTGCATT
CTAGTTGTGGTTTGTCCAAACTCATCAATGTATCTTATCATGTCTGGATCAACTGGATAACTCAAGCTAA
CCAAAATCATCCCAAACTTCCCACCCCATACCCTATTACCACTGCCAATTACCTGTGGTTTCATTTACTC
TAAACCTGTGATTCCTCTGAATTATTTTCATTTTAAAGAAATTGTATTTGTTAAATATGTACTACAAACT
TAGTAGT
