>Addgene plasmid #116344 | pHAGE-ERBB2-P551L | depositor partial sequence | sequence record 219218 | insert
ATGGAGCTGGCGGCCTTGTGCCGCTGGGGGCTCCTCCTCGCCCTCTTGCCCCCCGGAGCCGCGAGCACCC
AAGTGTGCACCGGCACAGACATGAAGCTGCGGCTCCCTGCCAGTCCCGAGACCCACCTGGACATGCTCCG
CCACCTCTACCAGGGCTGCCAGGTGGTGCAGGGAAACCTGGAACTCACCTACCTGCCCACCAATGCCAGC
CTGTCCTTCCTGCAGGATATCCAGGAGGTGCAGGGCTACGTGCTCATCGCTCACAACCAAGTGAGGCAGG
TCCCACTGCAGAGGCTGCGGATTGTGCGAGGCACCCAGCTCTTTGAGGACAACTATGCCCTGGCCGTGCT
AGACAATGGAGACCCGCTGAACAATACCACCCCTGTCACAGGGGCCTCCCCAGGAGGCCTGCGGGAGCTG
CAGCTTCGAAGCCTCACAGAGATCTTGAAAGGAGGGGTCTTGATCCAGCGGAACCCCCAGCTCTGCTACC
AGGACACGATTTTGTGGAAGGACATCTTCCACAAGAACAACCAGCTGGCTCTCACACTGATAGACACCAA
CCGCTCTCGGGCCTGCCACCCCTGTTCTCCGATGTGTAAGGGCTCCCGCTGCTGGGGAGAGAGTTCTGAG
GATTGTCAGAGCCTGACGCGCACTGTCTGTGCCGGTGGCTGTGCCCGCTGCAAGGGGCCACTGCCCACTG
ACTGCTGCCATGAGCAGTGTGCTGCCGGCTGCACGGGCCCCAAGCACTCTGACTGCCTGGCCTGCCTCCA
CTTCAACCACAGTGGCATCTGTGAGCTGCACTGCCCAGCCCTGGTCACCTACAACACAGACACGTTTGAG
TCCATGCCCAATCCCGAGGGCCGGTATACATTCGGCGCCAGCTGTGTGACTGCCTGTCCCTACAACTACC
TTTCTACGGACGTGGGATCCTGCACCCTCGTCTGCCCCCTGCACAACCAAGAGGTGACAGCAGAGGATGG
AACACAGCGGTGTGAGAAGTGCAGCAAGCCCTGTGCCCGAGTGTGCTATGGTCTGGGCATGGAGCACTTG
CGAGAGGTGAGGGCAGTTACCAGTGCCAATATCCAGGAGTTTGCTGGCTGCAAGAAGATCTTTGGGAGCC
TGGCATTTCTGCCGGAGAGCTTTGATGGGGACCCAGCCTCCAACACTGCCCCGCTCCAGCCAGAGCAGCT
CCAAGTGTTTGAGACTCTGGAAGAGATCACAGGTTACCTATACATCTCAGCATGGCCGGACAGCCTGCCT
GACCTCAGCGTCTTCCAGAACCTGCAAGTAATCCGGGGACGAATTCTGCACAATGGCGCCTACTCGCTGA
CCCTGCAAGGGCTGGGCATCAGCTGGCTGGGGCTGCGCTCACTGAGGGAACTGGGCAGTGGACTGGCCCT
CATCCACCATAACACCCACCTCTGCTTCGTGCACACGGTGCCCTGGGACCAGCTCTTTCGGAACCCGCAC
CAAGCTCTGCTCCACACTGCCAACCGGCCAGAGGACGAGTGTGTGGGCGAGGGCCTGGCCTGCCACCAGC
TGTGCGCCCGAGGGCACTGCTGGGGTCCAGGGCCCACCCAGTGTGTCAACTGCAGCCAGTTCCTTCGGGG
CCAGGAGTGCGTGGAGGAATGCCGAGTACTGCAGGGGCTCCTCAGGGAGTATGTGAATGCCAGGCACTGT
TTGCCGTGCCACCCTGAGTGTCAGCCCCAGAATGGCTCAGTGACCTGTTTTGGACCGGAGGCTGACCAGT
GTGTGGCCTGTGCCCACTATAAGGACCCTCCCTTCTGCGTGGCCCGCTGCCCCAGCGGTGTGAAACCTGA
CCTCTCCTACATGCCCATCTGGAAGTTTCCAGATGAGGAGGGCGCATGCCAGCCTTGCCCCATCAACTGC
ACCCACTCCTGTGTGGACCTGGATGACAAGGGCTGCCCCGCCGAGCAGAGAGCCAGCCCTCTGACGTCCA
TCATCTCTGCGGTGGTTGGCATTCTGCTGGTCGTGGTCTTGGGGGTGGTCTTTGGGATCCTCATCAAGCG
ACGGCAGCAGAAGATCCGGAAGTACACGATGCGGAGACTGCTGCAGGAAACGGAGCTGGTGGAGCCGCTG
ACACCTAGCGGAGCGATGCCCAACCAGGCGCAGATGCGGATCCTGAAAGAGACGGAGCTGAGGAAGGTGA
AGGTGCTTGGATCTGGCGCTTTTGGCACAGTCTACAAGGGCATCTGGATCCCTGATGGGGAGAATGTGAA
AATTCCAGTGGCCATCAAAGTGTTGAGGGAAAACACATCCCCCAAAGCCAACAAAGAAATCTTAGACGAA
GCATACGTGATGGCTGGTGTGGGCTCCCCATATGTCTCCCGCCTTCTGGGCATCTGCCTGACATCCACGG
TGCAGCTGGTGACACAGCTTATGCCCTATGGCTGCCTCTTAGACCATGTCCGGGAAAACCGCGGACGCCT
GGGCTCCCAGGACCTGCTGAACTGGTGTATGCAGATTGCCAAGGGGATGAGCTACCTGGAGGATGTGCGG
CTCGTACACAGGGACTTGGCCGCTCGGAACGTGCTGGTCAAGAGTCCCAACCATGTCAAAATTACAGACT
TCGGGCTGGCTCGGCTGCTGGACATTGACGAGACAGAGTACCATGCAGATGGGGGCAAGGTGCCCATCAA
GTGGATGGCGCTGGAGTCCATTCTCCGCCGGCGGTTCACCCACCAGAGTGATGTGTGGAGTTATGGTGTG
ACTGTGTGGGAGCTGATGACTTTTGGGGCCAAACCTTACGATGGGATCCCAGCCCGGGAGATCCCTGACC
TGCTGGAAAAGGGGGAGCGGCTGCCCCAGCCCCCCATCTGCACCATTGATGTCTACATGATCATGGTCAA
ATGTTGGATGATTGACTCTGAATGTCGGCCAAGATTCCGGGAGTTGGTGTCTGAATTCTCCCGCATGGCC
AGGGACCCCCAGCGCTTTGTGGTCATCCAGAATGAGGACTTGGGCCCAGCCAGTCCCTTGGACAGCACCT
TCTACCGCTCACTGCTGGAGGACGATGACATGGGGGACCTGGTGGATGCTGAGGAGTATCTGGTACCCCA
GCAGGGCTTCTTCTGTCCAGACCCTGCCCCGGGCGCTGGGGGCATGGTCCACCACAGGCACCGCAGCTCA
TCTACCAGGAGTGGCGGTGGGGACCTGACACTAGGGCTGGAGCCCTCTGAAGAGGAGGCCCCCAGGTCTC
CACTGGCACCCTCCGAAGGGGCTGGCTCCGATGTATTTGATGGTGACCTGGGAATGGGGGCAGCCAAGGG
GCTGCAAAGCCTCCCCACACATGACCCCAGCCCTCTACAGCGGTACAGTGAGGACCCCACAGTACCCCTG
CCCTCTGAGACTGATGGCTACGTTGCCCCCCTGACCTGCAGCCCCCAGCCTGAATATGTGAACCAGCCAG
ATGTTCGGCCCCAGCCCCCTTCGCCCCGAGAGGGCCCTCTGCCTGCTGCCCGACCTGCTGGTGCCACTCT
GGAAAGGCCCAAGACTCTCTCCCCAGGGAAGAATGGGGTCGTCAAAGACGTTTTTGCCTTTGGGGGTGCC
GTGGAGAACCCCGAGTACTTGACACCCCAGGGAGGAGCTGCCCCTCAGCCCCACCCTCCTCCTGCCTTCA
GCCCAGCCTTCGACAACCTCTATTACTGGGACCAGGACCCACCAGAGCGGGGGGCTCCACCCAGCACCTT
CAAAGGGACACCTACGGCAGAGAACCCAGAGTACCTGGGTCTGGACGTGCCAGTGTGA
